Addgene plasmid #196474: p32m3C Trx-CN
Purpose: Protein expression of Thiolredoxin-3C cleavage site-CarHCN
Depositing lab: Fei Sun. Depositing organization: Hong Kong University of Science and Technology. Publication: B(12)-induced reassembly of split photoreceptor protein enables photoresponsive hydrogels with tunable mechanics. Yang Z, Fok HKF, Luo J, Yang Y, Wang R, Huang X, Sun F. Sci Adv. 2022 Apr;8(13):eabm5482. doi: 10.1126/sciadv.abm5482. Epub 2022 Apr 1. PubMed 35363531.
Backbone
  Vector backbone: p32m3C
  Vector type: Bacterial Expression
Growth in bacteria
  Bacterial resistance: Ampicillin, 100 μg/mL
  Growth temperature: 37°C
  Growth strain: DH5alpha
  Copy number: High Copy
Gene/Insert
  Gene/Insert name: Trx-CN (alt name: Thioredoxin tag-3C cleavage site-CarHCN)
  Species: Other
  Promoter: T7
  Cloning method: Restriction Enzyme; 5′ cloning site Unknown (unknown if destroyed)
Terms and licenses: Academic/Nonprofit Terms; Industry Terms: Not Available to Industry
How to cite: p32m3C Trx-CN was a gift from Fei Sun (Addgene plasmid # 196474 ; http://n2t.net/addgene:196474 ; RRID:Addgene_196474)
