[The description below was written by a language model from this plasmid's Addgene catalogue record and pLannotate feature annotations shown in this document.]
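Description:
p32m3C Trx-CN is a 6,057-bp bacterial expression plasmid built on the p32m3C backbone, whose layout resembles a pET-type T7 expression vector. It replicates from a ColE1/pMB1-family origin and is selected with ampicillin through the bla (β-lactamase) gene under its own promoter. The catalogue lists it as high copy, although the annotation also finds the rop gene and bom region from pBR322, elements normally associated with reduced copy number and plasmid mobilisation. An f1 phage origin is present as well, along with remnant fragments of the tetracycline resistance gene that are not expected to be functional.

The expression cassette is driven by a T7 promoter followed immediately by a lac operator, and the plasmid carries lacI with its own promoter, so transcription is repressed until lactose or IPTG is added in a host that supplies T7 RNA polymerase. A T7 gene 10 ribosome binding site precedes the open reading frame, which begins with E. coli thioredoxin (TrxA) as a fusion partner. According to the record this is followed by a 3C protease cleavage site (not separately annotated in the feature table) and then CarHCN, detected as a fragment of the Thermus thermophilus CarH protein, a B12-dependent photoreceptor. A short histidine tag annotated downstream would permit metal-affinity purification. A small match to a T7 gene 10B-derived sequence precedes the T7 terminator and may be only backbone residue.

The stated purpose is production of the thioredoxin–3C site–CarHCN fusion. The associated publication title concerns B12-induced reassembly of a split photoreceptor protein for photoresponsive hydrogels, suggesting that this construct encodes one of the split CarH fragments.
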