Features (pLannotate 1.2.2; 20 found; start..end, strand, type, name):
    200..788     +  rep_origin     ori: high-copy-number ColE1/pMB1/pBR322/pUC origin of replication
    974..1113    -  misc_feature   bom: basis of mobility region from pBR322
   1215..1406    -  CDS            rop: Rop protein, which maintains plasmids at low copy number; rop
   1423..1803    +  CDS            YPB1_ECOLX: Protein predicted: Swiss-Prot protein existence level 4. From Escherichia coli.
   1875..2166    -  CDS            TcR (fragment): tetracycline efflux protein; tet; confers resistance to tetracycline
   2181..2202    -  protein_bind   CAP binding site: CAP binding activates transcription in the presence of cAMP. E. coli catabolite activator protein
   2215..3297    -  CDS            lacI: lac repressor; lacI; The lac repressor binds to the lac operator to inhibit transcription in E. coli. This inhibition can be relieved by adding lactose or isopropyl-β-D-thiogalactopyranoside (IPTG).
   3298..3375    -  promoter       lacI promoter: lacI
   3383..3662    -  CDS            TcR (fragment): tetracycline efflux protein; tet; confers resistance to tetracycline
   3688..3706    +  promoter       T7 promoter: promoter for bacteriophage T7 RNA polymerase
   3707..3731    +  protein_bind   lac operator: The lac repressor binds to the lac operator to inhibit transcription in E. coli. This inhibition can be relieved by adding lactose or isopropyl-β-D-thiogalactopyranoside (IPTG). lac repressor encoded by lacI
   3746..3768    +  RBS            RBS: efficient ribosome binding site from bacteriophage T7 gene 10 (Olins and Rangwala, 1989)
   3776..4102    +  CDS            TrxA: E. coli thioredoxin; trxA
   4187..4447    +  CDS            carH (fragment): CARH_THET8 - Experimental evidence at protein level: Swiss-Prot protein existence level 1. Negative regulator of genes involved in carotenoid biosynthesis. From Thermus thermophilus (strain ATCC 27634 / DSM 579 / HB8).
   4472..4489    +  CDS            9xHis (fragment): 9xHis affinity tag
   4499..4548    +  CDS            SET1 (fragment): solubility-enhancement tag derived from T7 phage gene 10B
   4556..4603    +  terminator     T7 terminator: transcription terminator for bacteriophage T7 RNA polymerase
   4640..5068    +  rep_origin     f1 ori (sequence partly withheld): f1 bacteriophage origin of replication; arrow indicates direction of (+) strand synthesis
   5121..5225    +  promoter       AmpR promoter: bla
   5226..29      +  CDS            AmpR (across the origin): β-lactamase; bla; confers resistance to ampicillin, carbenicillin, and related antibiotics
>Addgene plasmid #196474 | p32m3C Trx-CN | addgene full sequence | sequence record 387246 | Addgene NGS Result
TAGGTGCCTCACTGATTAAGCATTGGTAACTGTCAGACCAAGTTTACTCATATATACTTTAGATTGATTT
AAAACTTCATTTTTAATTTAAAAGGATCTAGGTGAAGATCCTTTTTGATAATCTCATGACCAAAATCCCT
TAACGTGAGTTTTCGTTCCACTGAGCGTCAGACCCCGTAGAAAAGATCAAAGGATCTTCTTGAGATCCTT
TTTTTCTGCGCGTAATCTGCTGCTTGCAAACAAAAAAACCACCGCTACCAGCGGTGGTTTGTTTGCCGGA
TCAAGAGCTACCAACTCTTTTTCCGAAGGTAACTGGCTTCAGCAGAGCGCAGATACCAAATACTGTCCTT
CTAGTGTAGCCGTAGTTAGGCCACCACTTCAAGAACTCTGTAGCACCGCCTACATACCTCGCTCTGCTAA
TCCTGTTACCAGTGGCTGCTGCCAGTGGCGATAAGTCGTGTCTTACCGGGTTGGACTCAAGACGATAGTT
ACCGGATAAGGCGCAGCGGTCGGGCTGAACGGGGGGTTCGTGCACACAGCCCAGCTTGGAGCGAACGACC
TACACCGAACTGAGATACCTACAGCGTGAGCTATGAGAAAGCGCCACGCTTCCCGAAGGGAGAAAGGCGG
ACAGGTATCCGGTAAGCGGCAGGGTCGGAACAGGAGAGCGCACGAGGGAGCTTCCAGGGGGAAACGCCTG
GTATCTTTATAGTCCTGTCGGGTTTCGCCACCTCTGACTTGAGCGTCGATTTTTGTGATGCTCGTCAGGG
GGGCGGAGCCTATGGAAAAACGCCAGCAACGCGGCCTTTTTACGGTTCCTGGCCTTTTGCTGGCCTTTTG
CTCACATGTTCTTTCCTGCGTTATCCCCTGATTCTGTGGATAACCGTATTACCGCCTTTGAGTGAGCTGA
TACCGCTCGCCGCAGCCGAACGACCGAGCGCAGCGAGTCAGTGAGCGAGGAAGCGGAAGAGCGCCTGATG
CGGTATTTTCTCCTTACGCATCTGTGCGGTATTTCACACCGCAATGGTGCACTCTCAGTACAATCTGCTC
TGATGCCGCATAGTTAAGCCAGTATACACTCCGCTATCGCTACGTGACTGGGTCATGGCTGCGCCCCGAC
ACCCGCCAACACCCGCTGACGCGCCCTGACGGGCTTGTCTGCTCCCGGCATCCGCTTACAGACAAGCTGT
GACCGTCTCCGGGAGCTGCATGTGTCAGAGGTTTTCACCGTCATCACCGAAACGCGCGAGGCAGCTGCGG
TAAAGCTCATCAGCGTGGTCGTGAAGCGATTCACAGATGTCTGCCTGTTCATCCGCGTCCAGCTCGTTGA
GTTTCTCCAGAAGCGTTAATGTCTGGCTTCTGATAAAGCGGGCCATGTTAAGGGCGGTTTTTTCCTGTTT
GGTCACTGATGCCTCCGTGTAAGGGGGATTTCTGTTCATGGGGGTAATGATACCGATGAAACGAGAGAGG
ATGCTCACGATACGGGTTACTGATGATGAACATGCCCGGTTACTGGAACGTTGTGAGGGTAAACAACTGG
CGGTATGGATGCGGCGGGACCAGAGAAAAATCACTCAGGGTCAATGCCAGCGCTTCGTTAATACAGATGT
AGGTGTTCCACAGGGTAGCCAGCAGCATCCTGCGATGCAGATCCGGAACATAATGGTGCAGGGCGCTGAC
TTCCGCGTTTCCAGACTTTACGAAACACGGAAACCGAAGACCATTCATGTTGTTGCTCAGGTCGCAGACG
TTTTGCAGCAGCAGTCGCTTCACGTTCGCTCGCGTATCGGTGATTCATTCTGCTAACCAGTAAGGCAACC
CCGCCAGCCTAGCCGGGTCCTCAACGACAGGAGCACGATCATGCGCACCCGTGGGGCCGCCATGCCGGCG
ATAATGGCCTGCTTCTCGCCGAAACGTTTGGTGGCGGGACCAGTGACGAAGGCTTGAGCGAGGGCGTGCA
AGATTCCGAATACCGCAAGCGACAGGCCGATCATCGTCGCGCTCCAGCGAAAGCGGTCCTCGCCGAAAAT
GACCCAGAGCGCTGCCGGCACCTGTCCTACGAGTTGCATGATAAAGAAGACAGTCATAAGTGCGGCGACG
ATAGTCATGCCCCGCGCCCACCGGAAGGAGCTGACTGGGTTGAAGGCTCTCAAGGGCATCGGTCGAGATC
CCGGTGCCTAATGAGTGAGCTAACTTACATTAATTGCGTTGCGCTCACTGCCCGCTTTCCAGTCGGGAAA
CCTGTCGTGCCAGCTGCATTAATGAATCGGCCAACGCGCGGGGAGAGGCGGTTTGCGTATTGGGCGCCAG
GGTGGTTTTTCTTTTCACCAGTGAGACGGGCAACAGCTGATTGCCCTTCACCGCCTGGCCCTGAGAGAGT
TGCAGCAAGCGGTCCACGCTGGTTTGCCCCAGCAGGCGAAAATCCTGTTTGATGGTGGTTAACGGCGGGA
TATAACATGAGCTGTCTTCGGTATCGTCGTATCCCACTACCGAGATGTCCGCACCAACGCGCAGCCCGGA
CTCGGTAATGGCGCGCATTGCGCCCAGCGCCATCTGATCGTTGGCAACCAGCATCGCAGTGGGAACGATG
CCCTCATTCAGCATTTGCATGGTTTGTTGAAAACCGGACATGGCACTCCAGTCGCCTTCCCGTTCCGCTA
TCGGCTGAATTTGATTGCGAGTGAGATATTTATGCCAGCCAGCCAGACGCAGACGCGCCGAGACAGAACT
TAATGGGCCCGCTAACAGCGCGATTTGCTGGTGACCCAATGCGACCAGATGCTCCACGCCCAGTCGCGTA
CCGTCTTCATGGGAGAAAATAATACTGTTGATGGGTGTCTGGTCAGAGACATCAAGAAATAACGCCGGAA
CATTAGTGCAGGCAGCTTCCACAGCAATGGCATCCTGGTCATCCAGCGGATAGTTAATGATCAGCCCACT
GACGCGTTGCGCGAGAAGATTGTGCACCGCCGCTTTACAGGCTTCGACGCCGCTTCGTTCTACCATCGAC
ACCACCACGCTGGCACCCAGTTGATCGGCGCGAGATTTAATCGCCGCGACAATTTGCGACGGCGCGTGCA
GGGCCAGACTGGAGGTGGCAACGCCAATCAGCAACGACTGTTTGCCCGCCAGTTGTTGTGCCACGCGGTT
GGGAATGTAATTCAGCTCCGCCATCGCCGCTTCCACTTTTTCCCGCGTTTTCGCAGAAACGTGGCTGGCC
TGGTTCACCACGCGGGAAACGGTCTGATAAGAGACACCGGCATACTCTGCGACATCGTATAACGTTACTG
GTTTCACATTCACCACCCTGAATTGACTCTCTTCCGGGCGCTATCATGCCATACCGCGAAAGGTTTTGCG
CCATTCGATGGTGTCCGGGATCTCGACGCTCTCCCTTATGCGACTCCTGCATTAGGAAGCAGCCCAGTAG
TAGGTTGAGGCCGTTGAGCACCGCCGCCGCAAGGAATGGTGCATGCAAGGAGATGGCGCCCAACAGTCCC
CCGGCCACGGGGCCTGCCACCATACCCACGCCGAAACAAGCGCTCATGAGCCCGAAGTGGCGAGCCCGAT
CTTCCCCATCGGTGATGTCGGCGATATAGGCGCCAGCAACCGCACCTGTGGCGCCGGTGATGCCGGCCAC
GATGCGTCCGGCGTAGAGGATCGAGATCGATCTCGATCCCGCGAAATTAATACGACTCACTATAGGGGAA
TTGTGAGCGGATAACAATTCCCCTCTAGAAATAATTTTGTTTAACTTTAAGAAGGAGATATACATATGAG
CGATAAAATTATTCACCTGACTGACGACAGTTTTGACACGGATGTACTCAAAGCGGACGGGGCGATCCTC
GTCGATTTCTGGGCAGAGTGGTGCGGTCCGTGCAAAATGATCGCCCCGATTCTGGATGAAATCGCTGACG
AATATCAGGGCAAACTGACCGTTGCAAAACTGAACATCGATCAAAACCCTGGCACTGCGCCGAAATATGG
CATCCGTGGTATCCCGACTCTGCTGCTGTTCAAAAACGGTGAAGTGGCGGCAACCAAAGTGGGTGCACTG
TCTAAAGGTCAGTTGAAAGAGTTCCTCGACGCTAACCTGGCCGGTTCTGGTTCTGGCCATATGCACCATC
ATCATCATCATTCTTCTGGTCTGGAAGTTCTGTTCCAGGGGCCCGGATCCGAATTCCCAGAAGATCTGGG
CACCGGCCTGCTGGAAGCACTGCTGCGCGGTGATCTGGCGGGCGCCGAAGCTCTGTTTCGTCGTGGCCTG
CGTTTCTGGGGCCCGGAAGGCGTTCTGGAGCACCTGCTGCTGCCGGTGCTGCGTGAAGTGGGCGAGGCTT
GGCACCGTGGTGAAATCGGCGTTGCAGAAGAACACCTGGCGAGCACCTTCCTGCGCGCGCGTCTGCAGGA
GCTGCTGGACCTGGCAGGTTTCCCGCCGGGTCCGCCGTAAAAGCTTGCGGCCGCACTCGAGCACCACCAC
CACCACCACTGAGATCCGGCTGCTAACAAAGCCCGAAAGGAAGCTGAGTTGGCTGCTGCCACCGCTGAGC
AATAACTAGCATAACCCCTTGGGGCCTCTAAACGGGTCTTGAGGGGTTTTTTGCTGAAAGGAGGAACTAT
ATCCGGATTGGCGAATGGG
[124 nt withheld, positions 4640-4763]
C
[91 nt withheld, positions 4765-4855]
A
[49 nt withheld, positions 4857-4905]
CCTTTGACGTTGGAGTCCACGTTCTTT
[37 nt withheld, positions 4933-4969]
ACCCTATCTCGGTCTATTCTTTTGATTTATAAGGGATTTTGCCGATTTCGGCCTATTGGTTAAAAAATGA
GCTGATTTAACAAAAATTTAACGCGAATTTTAACAAAATATTAACGCTTACAATTTAGGTGGCACTTTTC
GGGGAAATGTGCGCGGAACCCCTATTTGTTTATTTTTCTAAATACATTCAAATATGTATCCGCTCATGAG
ACAATAACCCTGATAAATGCTTCAATAATATTGAAAAAGGAAGAGTATGAGTATTCAACATTTCCGTGTC
GCCCTTATTCCCTTTTTTGCGGCATTTTGCCTTCCTGTTTTTGCTCACCCAGAAACGCTGGTGAAAGTAA
AAGATGCTGAAGATCAGTTGGGTGCACGAGTGGGTTACATCGAACTGGATCTCAACAGCGGTAAGATCCT
TGAGAGTTTTCGCCCCGAAGAACGTTTTCCAATGATGAGCACTTTTAAAGTTCTGCTATGTGGCGCGGTA
TTATCCCGTATTGACGCCGGGCAAGAGCAACTCGGTCGCCGCATACACTATTCTCAGAATGACTTGGTTG
AGTACTCACCAGTCACAGAAAAGCATCTTACGGATGGCATGACAGTAAGAGAATTATGCAGTGCTGCCAT
AACCATGAGTGATAACACTGCGGCCAACTTACTTCTGACAACGATCGGAGGACCGAAGGAGCTAACCGCT
TTTTTGCACAACATGGGGGATCATGTAACTCGCCTTGATCGTTGGGAACCGGAGCTGAATGAAGCCATAC
CAAACGACGAGCGTGACACCACGATGCCTGCAGCAATGGCAACAACGTTGCGCAAACTATTAACTGGCGA
ACTACTTACTCTAGCTTCCCGGCAACAATTAATAGACTGGATGGAGGCGGATAAAGTTGCAGGACCACTT
CTGCGCTCGGCCCTTCCGGCTGGCTGGTTTATTGCTGATAAATCTGGAGCCGGTGAGCGTGGGTCTCGCG
GTATCATTGCAGCACTGGGGCCAGATGGTAAGCCCTCCCGTATCGTAGTTATCTACACGACGGGGAGTCA
GGCAACTATGGATGAACGAAATAGACAGATCGCTGAGA
